>Addgene plasmid #212554 | pTwist-SARS-CoV-2 Spike-deltaC18 G339H (CAT) | addgene full sequence | sequence record 438451 | Addgene NGS Result
CCTGGTACATTTGGTTGGGCTTTATCGCCGGACTTATAGCTATCGTTATGGTCACAATTATGTTGTGCTG
TATGACTAGCTGTTGTTCCTGCTTGAAAGGATGTTGCAGTTGCGGATCTTGTTGTAAATAAAGGATCCTC
TAGAAGTTGTCTCCTCCTGCACTGACTGACTGATACAATCGATTTCTGGATCCGCAGGCCTAATCAACCT
CTGGATTACAAAATTTGTGAAAGATTGACTGGTATTCTTAACTATGTTGCTCCTTTTACGCTATGTGGAT
ACGCTGCTTTAATGCCTTTGTATCATGCTATTGCTTCCCGTATGGCTTTCATTTTCTCCTCCTTGTATAA
ATCCTGGTTGCTGTCTCTTTATGAGGAGTTGTGGCCCGTTGTCAGGCAACGTGGCGTGGTGTGCACTGTG
TTTGCTGACGCAACCCCCACTGGTTGGGGCATTGCCACCACCTGTCAGCTCCTTTCCGGGACTTTCGCTT
TCCCCCTCCCTATTGCCACGGCGGAACTCATCGCCGCCTGCCTTGCCCGCTGCTGGACAGGGGCTCGGCT
GTTGGGCACTGACAATTCCGTGGTGTTGTCGGGGAAGCTGACGTCCTTTCCATGGCTGCTCGCCTGTGTT
GCCACCTGGATTCTGCGCGGGACGTCCTTCTGCTACGTCCCTTCGGCCCTCAATCCAGCGGACCTTCCTT
CCCGCGGCCTGCTGCCGGCTCTGCGGCCTCTTCCGCGTCTTCGCCTTCGCCCTCAGACGAGTCGGATCTC
CCTTTGGGCCGCCTCCCCGCCTGTCTAGCTTGACTGACTGAGATACAGCGTACCTTCAGCTCACAGACAT
GATAAGATACATTGATGAGTTTGGACAAACCACAACTAGAATGCAGTGAAAAAAATGCTTTATTTGTGAA
ATTTGTGATGCTATTGCTTTATTTGTAACCATTATAAGCTGCAATAAACAAGTTAACAACAACAATTGCA
TTCATTTTATGTTTCAGGTTCAGGGGGAGGTGTGGGAGGTTTTTTAAAGCAAGTAAAACCTCTACAAATG
TGGTATTGGCCCATCTCTATCGGTATCGTAGCATAACCCCTTGGGGCCTCTAAACGGGTCTTGAGGGGTT
TTTTGTGCCCCTCGGGCCGGATTGCTATCTACCGGCATTGGCGCAGAAAAAAATGCCTGATGCGACGCTG
CGCGTCTTATACTCCCACATATGCCAGATTCAGCAACGGATACGGCTTCCCCAACTTGCCCACTTCCATA
CGTGTCCTCCTTACCAGAAATTTATCCTTAAGGTCGTCAGCTATCCTGCAGGCGATCTCTCGATTTCGAT
CAAGACATTCCTTTAATGGTCTTTTCTGGACACCACTAGGGGTCAGAAGTAGTTCATCAAACTTTCTTCC
CTCCCTAATCTCATTGGTTACCTTGGGCTATCGAAACTTAATTAAGCGATCTGCATCTCAATTAGTCAGC
AACCATAGTCCCGCCCCTAACTCCGCCCATCCCGCCCCTAACTCCGCCCAGTTCCGCCCATTCTCCGCCC
CATCGCTGACTAATTTTTTTTATTTATGCAGAGGCCGAGGCCGCCTCGGCCTCTGAGCTATTCCAGAAGT
AGTGAGGAGGCTTTTTTGGAGGCCTAGGCTTTTGCAAAGGAGGTAGCCAACATGATTGAACAAGATGGAT
TGCACGCAGGTTCTCCCGCCGCTTGGGTGGAGAGGCTATTCGGCTATGACTGGGCACAACAGACAATCGG
CTGCTCTGATGCCGCCGTGTTCCGGCTGTCAGCGCAGGGGCGCCCGGTTCTTTTTGTCAAGACCGACCTG
TCCGGTGCCCTGAATGAACTCCAGGACGAGGCAGCGCGGCTATCGTGGCTGGCCACGACGGGCGTTCCTT
GCGCAGCTGTGCTCGACGTTGTCACTGAAGCGGGAAGGGACTGGCTGCTATTGGGCGAAGTGCCGGGGCA
GGATCTCCTGTCATCTCACCTTGCTCCTGCCGAGAAAGTATCCATCATGGCTGATGCAATGCGGCGGCTG
CATACGCTTGATCCGGCTACCTGCCCATTCGACCACCAAGCGAAACATCGCATCGAGCGAGCACGTACTC
GGATGGAAGCCGGTCTTGTCGATCAGGATGATCTGGACGAAGAGCATCAGGGGCTCGCGCCAGCCGAACT
GTTCGCCAGGCTCAAGGCGCGGATGCCCGACGGCGAGGATCTCGTCGTGACCCACGGCGATGCCTGCTTG
CCGAATATCATGGTGGAAAATGGCCGCTTTTCTGGATTCATCGACTGTGGCCGGCTGGGTGTGGCGGACC
GCTATCAGGACATAGCGTTGGCTACCCGTGATATTGCTGAAGAGCTTGGCGGCGAATGGGCTGACCGCTT
CCTCGTGCTTTACGGTATCGCCGCTCCCGATTCGCAGCGCATCGCCTTCTATCGCCTTCTTGACGAGTTC
TTCTAGTATGTAAGCCCTGTGCCTTCTAGTTGCCAGCCATCTGTTGTTTGCCCCTCCCCCGTGCCTTCCT
TGACCCTGGAAGGTGCCACTCCCACTGTCCTTTCCTAATAAAATGAGGAAATTGCATCGCATTGTCTGAG
TAGGTGTCATTCTATTCTGGGGGGTGGGGTGGGGCAGGACAGCAAGGGGGAGGATTGGGAAGACAATAGC
AGGCATGCTGGGGATGCGGTGGGCTCTATGGTTAATTAACCAGTCAAGTCAGCTACTTGGCGAGATCGAC
TTGTCTGGGTTTCGACTACGCTCAGAATTGCGTCAGTCAAGTTCGATCTGGTCCTTGCTATTGCACCCGT
TCTCCGATTACGAGTTTCATTTAAATCATGTGAGCAAAAGGCCAGCAAAAGGCCAGGAACCGTAAAAAGG
CCGCGTTGCTGGCGTTTTTCCATAGGCTCCGCCCCCCTGACGAGCATCACAAAAATCGACGCTCAAGTCA
GAGGTGGCGAAACCCGACAGGACTATAAAGATACCAGGCGTTTCCCCCTGGAAGCTCCCTCGTGCGCTCT
CCTGTTCCGACCCTGCCGCTTACCGGATACCTGTCCGCCTTTCTCCCTTCGGGAAGCGTGGCGCTTTCTC
ATAGCTCACGCTGTAGGTATCTCAGTTCGGTGTAGGTCGTTCGCTCCAAGCTGGGCTGTGTGCACGAACC
CCCCGTTCAGCCCGACCGCTGCGCCTTATCCGGTAACTATCGTCTTGAGTCCAACCCGGTAAGACACGAC
TTATCGCCACTGGCAGCAGCCACTGGTAACAGGATTAGCAGAGCGAGGTATGTAGGCGGTGCTACAGAGT
TCTTGAAGTGGTGGCCTAACTACGGCTACACTAGAAGAACAGTATTTGGTATCTGCGCTCTGCTGAAGCC
AGTTACCTTCGGAAAAAGAGTTGGTAGCTCTTGATCCGGCAAACAAACCACCGCTGGTAGCGGTGGTTTT
TTTGTTTGCAAGCAGCAGATTACGCGCAGAAAAAAAGGATCTCAAGAAGATCCTTTGATCTTTTCTACGG
GGTCTGACGCTCAGTGGAACGAAAACTCACGTTAAGGGATTTTGGTCATGAGATTATCAAAAAGGATCTT
CACCTAGATCCTTTTAAATTAAAAATGAAGTTTTAAATCAATCTAAAGTATATATGAGTAAACTTGGTCT
GACAGTTACCAATGCTTAATCAGTGAGGCACCTATCTCAGCGATCTGTCTATTTCGTTCATCCATAGTTG
CATTTAAATTTCCGAACTCTCCAAGGCCCTCGTCGGAAAATCTTCAAACCTTTCGTCCGATCCATCTTGC
AGGCTACCTCTCGAACGAACTATCGCAAGTCTCTTGGCCGGCCTTGCGCCTTGGCTATTGCTTGGCAGCG
CCTATCGCCAGGTATTACTCCAATCCCGAATATCCGAGATCGGGATCACCCGAGAGAAGTTCAACCTACA
TCCTCAATCCCGATCTATCCGAGATCCGAGGAATATCGAAATCGGGGCGCGCCTGGTGTACCGAGAACGA
TCCTCTCAGTGCGAGTCTCGACGATCCATATCGTTGCTTGGCAGTCAGCCAGTCGGAATCCAGCTTGGGA
CCCAGGAAGTCCAATCGTCAGATATTGTACTCAAGCCTGGTCACGGCAGCGTACCGATCTGTTTAAACCT
AGATATTGATAGTCTGATCGGTCAACGTATAATCGAGTCCTAGCTTTTGCAAACATCTATCAAGAGACAG
GATCAGCAGGAGGCTTTCGCATGAGTATTCAACATTTCCGTGTCGCCCTTATTCCCTTTTTTGCGGCATT
TTGCCTTCCTGTTTTTGCTCACCCAGAAACGCTGGTGAAAGTAAAAGATGCTGAAGATCAGTTGGGTGCG
CGAGTGGGTTACATCGAACTGGATCTCAACAGCGGTAAGATCCTTGAGAGTTTTCGCCCCGAAGAACGCT
TTCCAATGATGAGCACTTTTAAAGTTCTGCTATGTGGCGCGGTATTATCCCGTATTGACGCCGGGCAAGA
GCAACTCGGTCGCCGCATACACTATTCTCAGAATGACTTGGTTGAGTATTCACCAGTCACAGAAAAGCAT
CTTACGGATGGCATGACAGTAAGAGAATTATGCAGTGCTGCCATAACCATGAGTGATAACACTGCGGCCA
ACTTACTTCTGACAACGATTGGAGGACCGAAGGAGCTAACCGCTTTTTTGCACAACATGGGGGATCATGT
AACTCGCCTTGATCGTTGGGAACCGGAGCTGAATGAAGCCATACCAAACGACGAGCGTGACACCACGATG
CCTGTAGCAATGGCAACAACCTTGCGTAAACTATTAACTGGCGAACTACTTACTCTAGCTTCCCGGCAAC
AGTTGATAGACTGGATGGAGGCGGATAAAGTTGCAGGACCACTTCTGCGCTCGGCCCTTCCGGCTGGCTG
GTTTATTGCTGATAAATCTGGAGCCGGTGAGCGTGGGTCTCGCGGTATCATTGCAGCACTGGGGCCAGAT
GGTAAGCCCTCCCGTATCGTAGTTATCTACACGACGGGGAGTCAGGCAACTATGGATGAACGAAATAGAC
AGATCGCTGAGATAGGTGCCTCACTGATTAAGCATTGGTAACCGATTCTAGGTGCATTGGCGCAGAAAAA
AATGCCTGATGCGACGCTGCGCGTCTTATACTCCCACATATGCCAGATTCAGCAACGGATACGGCTTCCC
CAACTTGCCCACTTCCATACGTGTCCTCCTTACCAGAAATTTATCCTTAAGATCCCGAATCGTTTAAACT
CGACTCTGGCTCTATCGAATCTCCGTCGTTTCGAGCTTACGCGAACAGCCGTGGCGCTCATTTGCTCGTC
GGGCATCGAATCTCGTCAGCTATCGTCAGCTTACCTTTTTGGCAGCGATCGCGGCTCCCGACATCTTGGA
CCATTAGCTCCACAGGTATCTTCTTCCCTCTAGTGGTCATAACAGCAGCTTCAGCTACCTCTCAATTCAA
AAAACCCCTCAAGACCCGTTTAGAGGCCCCAAGGGGTTATGCTATCAATCGTTGCGTTACACACACAAAA
AACCAACACACATCCATCTTCGATGGATAGCGATTTTATTATCTAACTGCTGATCGAGTGTAGCCAGATC
TAGTAATCAATTACGGGGTCATTAGTTCATAGCCCATATATGGAGTTCCGCGTTACATAACTTACGGTAA
ATGGCCCGCCTGGCTGACCGCCCAACGACCCCCGCCCATTGACGTCAATAATGACGTATGTTCCCATAGT
AACGCCAATAGGGACTTTCCATTGACGTCAATGGGTGGAGTATTTACGGTAAACTGCCCACTTGGCAGTA
CATCAAGTGTATCATATGCCAAGTACGCCCCCTATTGACGTCAATGACGGTAAATGGCCCGCCTGGCATT
ATGCCCAGTACATGACCTTATGGGACTTTCCTACTTGGCAGTACATCTACGTATTAGTCATCGCTATTAC
CATGCTGATGCGGTTTTGGCAGTACATCAATGGGCGTGGATAGCGGTTTGACTCACGGGGATTTCCAAGT
CTCCACCCCATTGACGTCAATGGGAGTTTGTTTTGGCACCAAAATCAACGGGACTTTCCAAAATGTCGTA
ACAACTCCGCCCCATTGACGCAAATGGGCGGTAGGCGTGTACGGTGGGAGGTCTATATAAGCAGAGCTGG
TTTAGTGAACCGTCAGATCGCCTGGAGACGCCATCCACGCTGTTTTGACCTCCATAGAAGACACCGGGAC
CGATCCAGCCTCCCCTCGAAGCTTACATGTGGTACCGAGCTCGGATCCTGAGAACTTCAGGGTGAGTCTA
TGGGACCCTTGATGTTTTCTTTCCCCTTCTTTTCTATGGTTAAGTTCATGTCATAGGAAGGGGAGAAGTA
ACAGGGTACACATATTGACCAAATCAGGGTAATTTTGCATTTGTAATTTTAAAAAATGCTTTCTTCTTTT
AATATACTTTTTTGTTTATCTTATTTCTAATACTTTCCCTAATCTCTTTCTTTCAGGGCAATAATGATAC
AATGTATCATGCCTCTTTGCACCATTCTAAAGAATAACAGTGATAATTTCTGGGTTAAGGCAATAGCAAT
ATTTCTGCATATAAATATTTCTGCATATAAATTGTAACTGATGTAAGAGGTTTCATATTGCTAATAGCAG
CTACAATCCAGCTACCATTCTGCTTTTATTTTATGGTTGGGATAAGGCTGGATTATTCTGAGTCCAAGCT
AGGCCCTTTTGCTAATCATGTTCATACCTCTTATCTTCCTCCCACAGCTCCTGGGCAACGTGCTGGTCTG
TGTGCTGGCCCATCACTTTGGCAAAGGCGGCCGCCATGTTTGTGTTCCTCGTTCTCCTGCCCCTCGTTTC
TTCCCAATGCGTGAACCTCACAACTAGAACGCAGCTCCCACCCGCTTACACGAACTCTTTTACTCGTGGA
GTATACTATCCCGATAAAGTCTTTAGGTCCAGTGTCCTTCATTCTACTCAAGACCTTTTCCTGCCATTCT
TCTCAAATGTCACCTGGTTCCATGCTATCCACGTTTCTGGCACCAACGGAACTAAACGATTTGATAATCC
CGTCTTGCCATTTAACGATGGCGTATACTTTGCCTCAACGGAGAAGTCCAACATTATCCGGGGATGGATA
TTTGGCACCACCCTGGACTCCAAGACACAGTCTCTCCTCATTGTGAACAACGCCACCAATGTCGTCATCA
AAGTCTGTGAATTTCAATTTTGTAACGATCCCTTTCTCGGGGTTTATTATCATAAGAATAACAAGTCTTG
GATGGAGTCAGAGTTCCGCGTTTACAGTTCCGCTAACAACTGTACTTTTGAGTACGTTTCCCAACCATTT
CTCATGGATCTTGAAGGGAAGCAAGGCAACTTCAAGAATCTCCGCGAATTTGTGTTTAAGAATATAGACG
GCTACTTCAAAATTTATAGCAAGCATACCCCGATAAATCTGGTTCGGGATCTCCCTCAAGGCTTCTCCGC
GTTGGAACCCCTCGTGGACTTGCCGATTGGCATCAACATCACCCGGTTCCAAACCCTTCTTGCCCTTCAT
CGAAGCTACCTCACGCCTGGCGACAGTAGTAGTGGTTGGACAGCGGGCGCAGCAGCCTACTATGTGGGAT
ATTTGCAACCACGCACCTTTCTTCTCAAATATAACGAAAACGGAACAATTACCGATGCCGTAGACTGTGC
CCTCGATCCCCTGTCCGAAACTAAATGCACACTCAAGTCCTTCACAGTTGAGAAAGGCATATACCAAACC
AGTAACTTCCGCGTCCAACCCACCGAATCCATTGTTCGATTCCCTAACATCACCAATTTGTGTCCTTTCC
ATGAAGTATTTAATGCCACTCGATTTGCATCAGTTTATGCCTGGAATCGCAAGCGAATATCAAATTGTGT
TGCAGATTATAGTGTCCTGTATAATAGCGCATCATTCAGCACTTTTAAGTGTTATGGGGTCAGCCCTACG
AAATTGAATGACTTGTGTTTTACCAACGTTTACGCAGATTCTTTCGTCATACGCGGCGACGAAGTCCGAC
AGATTGCACCGGGGCAAACCGGAAAGATAGCAGACTATAATTATAAGTTGCCGGATGACTTCACCGGCTG
CGTTATAGCATGGAACTCCAATAATCTCGATTCAAAAGTCGGCGGCAACTATAATTATCTTTACCGCCTG
TTTCGCAAGTCAAATCTGAAGCCCTTTGAACGTGACATCTCCACCGAAATTTATCAAGCTGGCAGCACCC
CATGTAATGGAGTGGAAGGGTTTAACTGTTATTTTCCCCTTCAATCATACGGATTTCAACCAACAAATGG
GGTGGGCTATCAACCATATCGGGTGGTAGTCTTGAGCTTTGAGCTGCTCCACGCACCGGCTACAGTTTGC
GGACCGAAGAAAAGCACTAACCTGGTGAAGAATAAATGTGTGAACTTCAACTTTAATGGGCTCACCGGAA
CAGGGGTGCTGACAGAATCAAACAAGAAATTTCTCCCTTTTCAACAATTTGGTAGAGACATTGCCGATAC
CACAGATGCCGTCCGCGATCCGCAAACACTGGAAATCCTCGATATAACACCCTGTAGCTTCGGCGGGGTC
AGCGTGATAACTCCCGGAACGAACACATCCAACCAAGTGGCTGTCCTGTATCAAGATGTCAACTGTACCG
AAGTCCCTGTGGCGATACACGCCGACCAACTGACACCCACCTGGAGAGTCTACTCAACAGGTTCCAATGT
CTTTCAAACTAGAGCGGGTTGTCTCATTGGCGCTGAGCATGTCAATAATTCATACGAATGTGATATTCCT
ATTGGGGCAGGAATCTGTGCGTCTTATCAAACTCAAACGAACTCACCACGGCGCGCTCGCTCAGTAGCCA
GCCAGTCCATAATCGCCTATACCATGAGTCTCGGGGCTGAGAACTCCGTGGCTTATTCAAACAATTCCAT
CGCAATCCCAACTAACTTTACCATTAGCGTTACCACGGAAATCTTGCCCGTCAGCATGACTAAGACGAGC
GTAGACTGTACGATGTATATCTGTGGGGATTCCACCGAGTGTAGCAACCTCTTGCTTCAATACGGGTCTT
TCTGTACTCAACTCAACCGAGCATTGACCGGAATTGCGGTCGAACAAGACAAGAATACCCAAGAGGTGTT
CGCACAAGTAAAGCAAATATACAAAACGCCGCCAATCAAAGATTTTGGCGGGTTTAATTTTAGCCAAATA
CTGCCAGACCCATCTAAGCCTTCAAAACGCAGCTTTATCGAGGATCTGCTGTTCAACAAAGTTACGTTGG
CTGACGCGGGTTTCATTAAGCAGTATGGGGATTGTTTGGGAGACATTGCGGCCCGCGACCTTATCTGTGC
TCAAAAATTCAATGGGTTGACAGTTCTGCCCCCTCTGCTCACTGATGAGATGATTGCACAGTATACATCA
GCATTGTTGGCAGGAACCATTACATCCGGCTGGACTTTTGGCGCGGGTGCGGCCCTTCAAATACCTTTCG
CTATGCAAATGGCTTACAGATTCAATGGGATTGGTGTCACGCAAAATGTATTGTATGAAAATCAGAAGCT
GATCGCTAATCAATTTAACAGCGCGATTGGCAAGATCCAAGATTCACTGTCAAGCACAGCGTCCGCCCTC
GGCAAACTCCAAGATGTTGTGAATCAAAACGCCCAGGCCCTGAATACCCTCGTGAAGCAACTGAGTTCTA
ACTTCGGCGCAATCTCCAGCGTCCTCAACGACATATTGTCCAGACTTGATAAGGTGGAAGCCGAGGTGCA
AATTGATCGGCTCATCACAGGCAGGCTCCAGTCACTCCAAACTTATGTGACACAACAGTTGATCCGGGCT
GCTGAGATACGAGCAAGCGCCAACCTGGCCGCCACTAAAATGTCAGAGTGCGTGCTCGGGCAGTCCAAAC
GGGTTGACTTTTGTGGCAAGGGCTATCACTTGATGTCCTTCCCCCAATCCGCCCCACATGGAGTGGTCTT
TCTCCACGTCACTTATGTCCCTGCTCAAGAGAAGAACTTTACGACAGCTCCAGCAATCTGTCACGATGGC
AAAGCGCACTTTCCCAGGGAAGGCGTTTTCGTCAGTAATGGCACGCATTGGTTTGTGACCCAAAGGAATT
TCTATGAACCCCAAATCATAACCACTGACAATACATTTGTCTCAGGCAACTGTGATGTGGTCATTGGGAT
CGTGAACAACACGGTATATGATCCCCTGCAACCCGAGTTGGATAGCTTCAAAGAGGAATTGGATAAATAC
TTTAAGAATCATACTTCACCCGATGTTGATCTCGGGGACATATCAGGAATAAATGCAAGTGTCGTCAACA
TTCAGAAAGAGATTGATCGCCTTAATGAGGTCGCCAAGAACTTGAATGAATCTTTGATCGACTTGCAAGA
ACTGGGCAAATACGAACAATATATTAAATGGC
Features (pLannotate 1.2.2; 21 found; start..end, strand, type, name):
    202..790     +  misc_feature   WPRE: woodchuck hepatitis virus posttranscriptional regulatory element
    843..964     -  polyA_signal   SV40 poly(A) signal: SV40 polyadenylation signal
    987..1056    -  CDS            large T antigen (fragment): large T antigen from SV40 (simian virus 40)
   1079..1125    +  terminator     T7 terminator: transcription terminator for bacteriophage T7 RNA polymerase
   1155..1291    +  terminator     rrnG terminator: transcription terminator from the E. coli ribosomal RNA rrnG operon (Albrechtsen et al., 1991)
   1336..1407    +  misc_feature   3' β-globin insulator: insulator downstream of the human β-globin locus (Farrell et al., 2002)
   1452..1648    +  promoter       SV40 promoter: SV40 early promoter
   1662..2453    +  CDS            neo: KKA2_KLEPN - Also known as kan, nptII. Experimental evidence at protein level: Swiss-Prot protein existence level 1. Resistance to kanamycin, neomycin, paromomycin, ribostamycin, butirosin and gentamicin B. From Klebsiella pneumoniae.
   2467..2691    +  polyA_signal   bGH poly(A) signal: bovine growth hormone polyadenylation signal
   2887..3475    -  rep_origin     ori: high-copy-number ColE1/pMB1/pBR322/pUC origin of replication
   3647..3711    -  CDS            bla(M) (fragment): β-lactamase lacking the signal sequence; bla(M); allows cytosolic expression of β-lactamase
   4221..5081    +  CDS            AmpR: β-lactamase; bla; confers resistance to ampicillin, carbenicillin, and related antibiotics
   5094..5230    +  terminator     rrnG terminator: transcription terminator from the E. coli ribosomal RNA rrnG operon (Albrechtsen et al., 1991)
   5382..5453    +  misc_feature   5' β-globin insulator: insulator upstream of the human β-globin locus (Farrell et al., 2002)
   5458..5504    -  terminator     T7 terminator: transcription terminator for bacteriophage T7 RNA polymerase
   5522..5570    -  polyA_signal   poly(A) signal: synthetic polyadenylation signal
   5651..5954    +  enhancer       CMV enhancer: human cytomegalovirus immediate early enhancer
   6027..6044    -  promoter       CMV promoter (fragment): human cytomegalovirus (CMV) immediate early promoter
   6107..6158    +  promoter       CMVd2 promoter: truncated human cytomegalovirus (CMV) immediate early promoter that yields moderately reduced expression relative to the full-length promoter
   6292..6767    +  intron         β-globin intron: internally truncated intron from human β-globin
   6826..128     +  CDS            S (across the origin): SPIKE_SARS2 - Experimental evidence at protein level: Swiss-Prot protein existence level 1. [Spike glycoprotein]: May down-regulate host tetherin (BST2) by lysosomal degradation, thereby counteracting its antiviral activity. From Severe acute respiratory syndrome coronavirus 2 (2019-nCoV) (SARS-CoV-2).
