[The description below was written by a language model from this plasmid's Addgene catalogue record and pLannotate feature annotations shown in this document.]
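Description:
pTwist-SARS-CoV-2 Spike-deltaC18 G339H (CAT) is a mammalian expression plasmid of about 10.5 kb, built on the Twist pTwist-CMV-BetaGlobin-WPRE-Neo backbone, that encodes the SARS-CoV-2 spike glycoprotein carrying the single substitution G339H. The name indicates a deltaC18 spike, that is, one lacking the last 18 residues of the cytoplasmic tail, a truncation commonly used to improve spike incorporation into pseudotyped particles. The "(CAT)" suffix presumably refers to the histidine codon used, although the record does not explain it. The plasmid is propagated in E. coli at high copy from a ColE1/pUC-type origin under ampicillin selection (AmpR). An SV40 early promoter–neo–bGH poly(A) cassette would additionally allow G418 selection in mammalian cells.

The spike open reading frame, which spans the numbering origin of the circular sequence record, lies downstream of a CMV enhancer, CMV promoter elements and a truncated human β-globin intron that promotes splicing-enhanced expression. It is followed by a WPRE, which boosts transcript stability and export, and an SV40 polyadenylation signal. The catalogue entry lists the promoter as CAG, whereas the backbone name and the annotated features point to a CMV enhancer/promoter with a β-globin intron, so the two descriptions are not fully consistent. β-globin insulator fragments, bacterial rrnG and T7 terminators and a synthetic poly(A) signal flank the expression units, limiting transcriptional read-through between them.

The stated purpose is pseudovirus production: the plasmid supplies the envelope protein in trans when co-transfected with packaging and reporter constructs. The resulting spike-pseudotyped particles can be used to assess how this point mutation affects entry or antibody neutralization, in the context of studies of escape from vaccine-induced humoral immunity.
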