Addgene plasmid #212554: pTwist-SARS-CoV-2 Spike-deltaC18 G339H (CAT)
Purpose: Encodes SARS-CoV-2 spike G339H for pseudovirus production
Depositing lab: Alejandro Balazs. Depositing organization: Massachusetts General Hospital. Publication: Ongoing evolution of SARS-CoV-2 drives escape from mRNA vaccine-induced humoral immunity. Roederer AL, Cao Y, Denis KS, Sheehan ML, Li CJ, Lam EC, Gregory DJ, Poznansky MC, Iafrate AJ, Canaday DH, Gravenstein S, Garcia-Beltran WF, Balazs AB. medRxiv [Preprint]. 2024 Mar 7:2024.03.05.24303815. doi: 10.1101/2024.03.05.24303815. PubMed 38496628.
Backbone
  Vector backbone: pTwist-CMV-BetaGlobin-WPRE-Neo
  Backbone manufacturer: Twist
  Vector type: Mammalian Expression
Growth in bacteria
  Bacterial resistance: Ampicillin, 100 μg/mL
  Growth temperature: 37°C
  Growth strain: DH5alpha
  Copy number: High Copy
Gene/Insert
  Gene/Insert name: SARS-CoV-2 Spike G339H
  Species: Severe acute respiratory syndrome coronavirus 2
  Mutation: G339H
  Entrez Gene: S (a.k.a. GU280_gp02, spike glycoprotein)
  Promoter: CAG
  Cloning method: Ligation Independent Cloning
Terms and licenses: Academic/Nonprofit Terms; Industry Terms: Not Available to Industry
Depositor comments: Please visit https://www.medrxiv.org/content/10.1101/2024.03.05.24303815v1 for medRxiv preprint.
How to cite: pTwist-SARS-CoV-2 Spike-deltaC18 G339H (CAT) was a gift from Alejandro Balazs (Addgene plasmid # 212554 ; http://n2t.net/addgene:212554 ; RRID:Addgene_212554)
